>Addgene plasmid #237337 | pEGFPc1 Rab23 | addgene full sequence | sequence record 473597 | Addgene NGS Result
ATAGCCCATATATGGAGTTCCGCGTTACATAACTTACGGTAAATGGCCCGCCTGGCTGACCGCCCAACGA
CCCCCGCCCATTGACGTCAATAATGACGTATGTTCCCATAGTAACGCCAATAGGGACTTTCCATTGACGT
CAATGGGTGGAGTATTTACGGTAAACTGCCCACTTGGCAGTACATCAAGTGTATCATATGCCAAGTACGC
CCCCTATTGACGTCAATGACGGTAAATGGCCCGCCTGGCATTATGCCCAGTACATGACCTTATGGGACTT
TCCTACTTGGCAGTACATCTACGTATTAGTCATCGCTATTACCATGGTGATGCGGTTTTGGCAGTACATC
AATGGGCGTGGATAGCGGTTTGACTCACGGGGATTTCCAAGTCTCCACCCCATTGACGTCAATGGGAGTT
TGTTTTGGCACCAAAATCAACGGGACTTTCCAAAATGTCGTAACAACTCCGCCCCATTGACGCAAATGGG
CGGTAGGCGTGTACGGTGGGAGGTCTATATAAGCAGAGCTGGTTTAGTGAACCGTCAGATCCGCTAGCGC
TACCGGTCGCCACCATGGTGAGCAAGGGCGAGGAGCTGTTCACCGGGGTGGTGCCCATCCTGGTCGAGCT
GGACGGCGACGTAAACGGCCACAAGTTCAGCGTGTCCGGCGAGGGCGAGGGCGATGCCACCTACGGCAAG
CTGACCCTGAAGTTCATCTGCACCACCGGCAAGCTGCCCGTGCCCTGGCCCACCCTCGTGACCACCCTGA
CCTACGGCGTGCAGTGCTTCAGCCGCTACCCCGACCACATGAAGCAGCACGACTTCTTCAAGTCCGCCAT
GCCCGAAGGCTACGTCCAGGAGCGCACCATCTTCTTCAAGGACGACGGCAACTACAAGACCCGCGCCGAG
GTGAAGTTCGAGGGCGACACCCTGGTGAACCGCATCGAGCTGAAGGGCATCGACTTCAAGGAGGACGGCA
ACATCCTGGGGCACAAGCTGGAGTACAACTACAACAGCCACAACGTCTATATCATGGCCGACAAGCAGAA
GAACGGCATCAAGGTGAACTTCAAGATCCGCCACAACATCGAGGACGGCAGCGTGCAGCTCGCCGACCAC
TACCAGCAGAACACCCCCATCGGCGACGGCCCCGTGCTGCTGCCCGACAACCACTACCTGAGCACCCAGT
CCGCCCTGAGCAAAGACCCCAACGAGAAGCGCGATCACATGGTCCTGCTGGAGTTCGTGACCGCCGCCGG
GATCACTCTCGGCATGGACGAGCTGTACAAGTCCGGACTCAGATCTCGAGCTCAAGCTTCGATGTTGGAG
GAAGATATGGAAGTGGCCATCAAGATGGTGGTGGTGGGGAATGGGGCGGTTGGAAAGTCGAGCATGATTC
AGCGCTACTGCAAAGGCATTTTCACAAAAGACTACAAGAAAACCATCGGCGTAGACTTTTTGGAGCGACA
GATTCAGGTTAACGATGAAGATGTAAGGCTAATGTTATGGGACACTGCAGGTCAAGAGGAGTTTGATGCA
ATCACGAAGGCCTACTATCGAGGAGCCCAGGCTTGTGTGCTTGTGTTTTCTACCACAGACAGGGAATCTT
TTGAAGCGATTTCCAGCTGGAGAGAAAAAGTAGTAGCGGAGGTTGGAGATATACCAACCGCACTGGTGCA
AAACAAGATCGATCTGCTGGATGATTCATGCATCAAAAATGAGGAAGCGGAGGGACTGGCCAAAAGGCTA
AAGCTGAGGTTCTACCGGACGTCCGTGAAGGAGGACCTCAACGTGAGTGAAGTTTTTAAATATTTGGCTG
AGAAACACCTACAAAAACTCAAACAACAAATAACCGAAGATCCAGAACAGACACACTCAAGTAGTAACAA
GATTGGTGTCTTTAATGCATCGGTCAGAAGTCACTTGGGCCAGAATTCAAGTTCCCTTAATGGTGGCGAT
GTCATCAACCTTAGACCTAACAAACAAAGGACCAAGAGAACCAGAAACCCTTTCAGCAGCTGTAGTGTAC
CCTAAATCTAGATAACTGATCATAATCAGCCATACCACATTTGTAGAGGTTTTACTTGCTTTAAAAAACC
TCCCACACCTCCCCCTGAACCTGAAACATAAAATGAATGCAATTGTTGTTGTTAACTTGTTTATTGCAGC
TTATAATGGTTACAAATAAAGCAATAGCATCACAAATTTCACAAATAAAGCATTTTTTTCACTGCATTCT
AGTTGTGGTTTGTCCAAACTCATCAATGTATCTTAACGCGTAAATTGTAAGCGTTAATATTTTGTTAAAA
TTCGCGTTAAATTTTTGTTAAATCAGCTCATTTTTTAACCAATAGGCCGAAATCGGCAAAATCCCTTATA
AATCAAAAGAATAGACCGAGATAGGGT
[37 nt withheld, positions 2408-2444]
AAAGAACGTGGACTCCAACGTCAAAGG
[49 nt withheld, positions 2472-2520]
T
[91 nt withheld, positions 2522-2612]
G
[124 nt withheld, positions 2614-2737]
CAGGTGGCACTTTTCGGGGAAATGTGCGCGGAACCCCTATTTGTTTATTTTTCTAAATACATTCAAATAT
GTATCCGCTCATGAGACAATAACCCTGATAAATGCTTCAATAATATTGAAAAAGGAAGAGTCCTGAGGCG
GAAAGAACCAGCTGTGGAATGTGTGTCAGTTAGGGTGTGGAAAGTCCCCAGGCTCCCCAGCAGGCAGAAG
TATGCAAAGCATGCATCTCAATTAGTCAGCAACCAGGTGTGGAAAGTCCCCAGGCTCCCCAGCAGGCAGA
AGTATGCAAAGCATGCATCTCAATTAGTCAGCAACCATAGTCCCGCCCCTAACTCCGCCCATCCCGCCCC
TAACTCCGCCCAGTTCCGCCCATTCTCCGCCCCATGGCTGACTAATTTTTTTTATTTATGCAGAGGCCGA
GGCCGCCTCGGCCTCTGAGCTATTCCAGAAGTAGTGAGGAGGCTTTTTTGGAGGCCTAGGCTTTTGCAAA
GATCGATCAAGAGACAGGATGAGGATCGTTTCGCATGATTGAACAAGATGGATTGCACGCAGGTTCTCCG
GCCGCTTGGGTGGAGAGGCTATTCGGCTATGACTGGGCACAACAGACAATCGGCTGCTCTGATGCCGCCG
TGTTCCGGCTGTCAGCGCAGGGGCGCCCGGTTCTTTTTGTCAAGACCGACCTGTCCGGTGCCCTGAATGA
ACTGCAAGACGAGGCAGCGCGGCTATCGTGGCTGGCCACGACGGGCGTTCCTTGCGCAGCTGTGCTCGAC
GTTGTCACTGAAGCGGGAAGGGACTGGCTGCTATTGGGCGAAGTGCCGGGGCAGGATCTCCTGTCATCTC
ACCTTGCTCCTGCCGAGAAAGTATCCATCATGGCTGATGCAATGCGGCGGCTGCATACGCTTGATCCGGC
TACCTGCCCATTCGACCACCAAGCGAAACATCGCATCGAGCGAGCACGTACTCGGATGGAAGCCGGTCTT
GTCGATCAGGATGATCTGGACGAAGAGCATCAGGGGCTCGCGCCAGCCGAACTGTTCGCCAGGCTCAAGG
CGAGCATGCCCGACGGCGAGGATCTCGTCGTGACCCATGGCGATGCCTGCTTGCCGAATATCATGGTGGA
AAATGGCCGCTTTTCTGGATTCATCGACTGTGGCCGGCTGGGTGTGGCGGACCGCTATCAGGACATAGCG
TTGGCTACCCGTGATATTGCTGAAGAGCTTGGCGGCGAATGGGCTGACCGCTTCCTCGTGCTTTACGGTA
TCGCCGCTCCCGATTCGCAGCGCATCGCCTTCTATCGCCTTCTTGACGAGTTCTTCTGAGCGGGACTCTG
GGGTTCGAAATGACCGACCAAGCGACGCCCAACCTGCCATCACGAGATTTCGATTCCACCGCCGCCTTCT
ATGAAAGGTTGGGCTTCGGAATCGTTTTCCGGGACGCCGGCTGGATGATCCTCCAGCGCGGGGATCTCAT
GCTGGAGTTCTTCGCCCACCCTAGGGGGAGGCTAACTGAAACACGGAAGGAGACAATACCGGAAGGAACC
CGCGCTATGACGGCAATAAAAAGACAGAATAAAACGCACGGTGTTGGGTCGTTTGTTCATAAACGCGGGG
TTCGGTCCCAGGGCTGGCACTCTGTCGATACCCCACCGAGACCCCATTGGGGCCAATACGCCCGCGTTTC
TTCCTTTTCCCCACCCCACCCCCCAAGTTCGGGTGAAGGCCCAGGGCTCGCAGCCAACGTCGGGGCGGCA
GGCCCTGCCATAGCCTCAGGTTACTCATATATACTTTAGATTGATTTAAAACTTCATTTTTAATTTAAAA
GGATCTAGGTGAAGATCCTTTTTGATAATCTCATGACCAAAATCCCTTAACGTGAGTTTTCGTTCCACTG
AGCGTCAGACCCCGTAGAAAAGATCAAAGGATCTTCTTGAGATCCTTTTTTTCTGCGCGTAATCTGCTGC
TTGCAAACAAAAAAACCACCGCTACCAGCGGTGGTTTGTTTGCCGGATCAAGAGCTACCAACTCTTTTTC
CGAAGGTAACTGGCTTCAGCAGAGCGCAGATACCAAATACTGTTCTTCTAGTGTAGCCGTAGTTAGGCCA
CCACTTCAAGAACTCTGTAGCACCGCCTACATACCTCGCTCTGCTAATCCTGTTACCAGTGGCTGCTGCC
AGTGGCGATAAGTCGTGTCTTACCGGGTTGGACTCAAGACGATAGTTACCGGATAAGGCGCAGCGGTCGG
GCTGAACGGGGGGTTCGTGCACACAGCCCAGCTTGGAGCGAACGACCTACACCGAACTGAGATACCTACA
GCGTGAGCTATGAGAAAGCGCCACGCTTCCCGAAGGGAGAAAGGCGGACAGGTATCCGGTAAGCGGCAGG
GTCGGAACAGGAGAGCGCACGAGGGAGCTTCCAGGGGGAAACGCCTGGTATCTTTATAGTCCTGTCGGGT
TTCGCCACCTCTGACTTGAGCGTCGATTTTTGTGATGCTCGTCAGGGGGGCGGAGCCTATGGAAAAACGC
CAGCAACGCGGCCTTTTTACGGTTCCTGGCCTTTTGCTGGCCTTTTGCTCACATGTTCTTTCCTGCGTTA
TCCCCTGATTCTGTGGATAACCGTATTACCGCCATGCATTAGTTATTAATAGTAATCAATTACGGGGTCA
TTAGTTC
Features (pLannotate 1.2.2; 16 found; start..end, strand, type, name):
     23..326     +  enhancer       CMV enhancer: human cytomegalovirus immediate early enhancer
    327..530     +  promoter       CMV promoter: human cytomegalovirus (CMV) immediate early promoter
    575..1291    +  CDS            EGFP: EGFP is a basic (constitutively fluorescent) green fluorescent protein published in 1996, derived from Aequorea victoria. It is reported to be a rapidly-maturing weak dimer with moderate acid sensitivity.
   1292..1322    +  misc_feature   MCS (fragment): multiple cloning site
   1322..2032    +  CDS            Rab23: RAB23_MOUSE - Also known as Opb. Experimental evidence at protein level: Swiss-Prot protein existence level 1. The small GTPases Rab are key regulators of intracellular membrane trafficking, from the formation of transport vesicles to their fusion with membranes. Rabs cycle between an inactive GDP-bound form and an active GTP-bound form that is able to recruit to membranes different set of downstream effectors directly responsible for vesicle formation, movement, tethering and fusion (By similarity). Plays a role in autophagic vacuole assembly, and mediates defense against pathogens, such as S
   2047..2131    +  CDS            large T antigen (fragment): large T antigen from SV40 (simian virus 40)
   2154..2275    +  polyA_signal   SV40 poly(A) signal: SV40 polyadenylation signal
   2309..2737    -  rep_origin     f1 ori (sequence partly withheld): f1 bacteriophage origin of replication; arrow indicates direction of (+) strand synthesis
   2764..2868    +  promoter       AmpR promoter: bla
   2870..3227    +  promoter       SV40 promoter: SV40 enhancer and early promoter
   3262..4056    +  CDS            NeoR/KanR: aminoglycoside phosphotransferase from Tn5; aph(3')-II (or nptII); confers resistance to neomycin, kanamycin, and G418 (Geneticin®)
   4077..4229    +  CDS            ble (fragment): BLE_KLEPN - Experimental evidence at protein level: Swiss-Prot protein existence level 1. Binding protein with a strong affinity to the bleomycin family of antibiotics. Binds to CL990; an antimitotic-antibiotic compound. From Klebsiella pneumoniae.
   4288..4335    +  polyA_signal   HSV TK poly(A) signal: herpes simplex virus thymidine kinase polyadenylation signal (Cole and Stacy, 1985)
   4426..4442    -  polyA_signal   bGH poly(A) signal (fragment): bovine growth hormone polyadenylation signal
   4664..5252    +  rep_origin     ori: high-copy-number ColE1/pMB1/pBR322/pUC origin of replication
   5367..5404    +  enhancer       CMV enhancer (fragment): human cytomegalovirus immediate early enhancer
