[The description below was written by a language model from this plasmid's Addgene catalogue record and pLannotate feature annotations shown in this document.]
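Description:
pEGFPc1 Rab23 is a mammalian expression plasmid built on the pEGFP-C1 backbone for transient overexpression of the small GTPase Rab23 as a fluorescent fusion protein. The sequenced record is about 5.4 kb. The expression cassette is driven by the human cytomegalovirus immediate early enhancer and promoter. It encodes EGFP, followed by a short remnant of the multiple cloning site that acts as a linker, and then the Rab23 coding sequence, which the annotation matches to the mouse protein. An SV40 polyadenylation signal terminates the cassette. The catalogue lists mouse as the species but links a human-style Entrez gene symbol, so the sequence-based annotation is the better guide here. Placing EGFP at the N-terminus leaves the Rab23 C-terminus free. This arrangement suits Rab proteins, because their membrane association depends on C-terminal prenylation.

The plasmid is propagated in E. coli from a high-copy ColE1/pUC-type origin, and an f1 origin is also present for single-stranded DNA production. Selection relies on a single Tn5 aminoglycoside phosphotransferase gene (NeoR/KanR) placed behind tandem promoters. A bacterial promoter gives kanamycin resistance in E. coli, and the SV40 enhancer/early promoter, paired with an HSV TK polyadenylation signal, would give G418 resistance in mammalian cells. The short large T antigen, ble and bGH poly(A) fragments in the feature table are probably partial matches to backbone sequence rather than functional elements.

The stated purpose is transient overexpression in mammalian cells, where the EGFP tag allows the localization of Rab23 to be visualized and the fusion protein to be detected. The construct comes from a study of a geranylgeranyltransferase, although the record does not describe the specific role Rab23 played in that work. The restriction sites used for cloning are not recorded.
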