Addgene plasmid #237337: pEGFPc1 Rab23
Purpose: transient overexpression in mammalian cells
Depositing lab: Michele Pagano. Depositing organization: NYU Grossman School of Medicine. Publication: GGTase3 is a newly identified geranylgeranyltransferase targeting a ubiquitin ligase. Kuchay S, Wang H, Marzio A, Jain K, Homer H, Fehrenbacher N, Philips MR, Zheng N, Pagano M. Nat Struct Mol Biol. 2019 Jul;26(7):628-636. doi: 10.1038/s41594-019-0249-3. Epub 2019 Jun 17. PubMed 31209342.
Backbone
  Vector backbone: pEGFPc1
  Vector type: Mammalian Expression
Growth in bacteria
  Bacterial resistance: Kanamycin, 50 μg/mL
  Growth temperature: 37°C
  Growth strain: DH5alpha
  Copy number: High Copy
Gene/Insert
  Gene/Insert name: Rab23
  Species: M. musculus (mouse)
  Entrez Gene: RAB23 (a.k.a. HSPC137)
  Cloning method: Restriction Enzyme; 5′ cloning site Unknown (unknown if destroyed)
Terms and licenses: Academic/Nonprofit Terms; Industry Terms: Not Available to Industry
How to cite: pEGFPc1 Rab23 was a gift from Michele Pagano (Addgene plasmid # 237337 ; http://n2t.net/addgene:237337 ; RRID:Addgene_237337)
